Addgene plasmid #140193: pCRI001-pGEM-LS-Bar-PgpdA-dLbCas12a-VPR-Ttrpc-LS
Purpose: Chromosomal integration of PgpdA-dLbCas12a-VPR-TtrpC. Contains 1kb homology arms for Aspergillus nidulans and the bar gene for glufosinate selection. Filamentous fungi integrative vector.
Depositing lab: Yit Heng Chooi. Publication: CRISPR-mediated activation of biosynthetic gene clusters for bioactive molecule discovery in filamentous fungi. Roux I, Woodcraft C, Hu J, Wolters R, Gilchrist CLM, Chooi YH. ACS Synth Biol. 2020 Jun 11. doi: 10.1021/acssynbio.0c00197. PubMed 32526136.
Backbone
  Vector backbone: pGem
  Backbone size w/o insert (bp): 3033
  Total vector size (bp): 12547
  Vector type: CRISPR, Synthetic Biology ; Fungal genome integration.
  Selectable markers: Basta
Growth in bacteria
  Bacterial resistance: Ampicillin, 100 μg/mL
  Growth temperature: 37°C
  Growth strain: DH5alpha
  Copy number: High Copy
Gene/Insert 1
  Gene/Insert name: dLbCas12a-VPR (alt name: dLbCpf1-VPR)
  Species: Synthetic; Lachnospiraceae bacterium
  Mutation: D832A DNAse deactivated
  Promoter: PgpdA
  Tag / fusion protein: VPR (VP64-p65-Rta), NLS (C terminal on insert)
  Cloning method: Gibson Cloning
  Sequencing primers: 5′ GTCAGTCCAACATTTGTTGC
Gene/Insert 2
  Gene/Insert name: Bar (alt name: Glufosinate/basta-resistance)
  Species: Streptomyces hygroscopicus
  Insert size (bp): 552
  Promoter: PtrpC
  Cloning method: Gibson Cloning
  Sequencing primers: 5′ GTCGACAGAAGATGATATTGAAGGAG
Gene/Insert 3
  Gene/Insert name: Homology arm (ChrIV_A_nidulans_FGSC_A4:2736011,2737053)
  Species: Aspergillus nidulans
  Insert size (bp): 1040
Gene/Insert 4
  Gene/Insert name: Homology arm (ChrIV_A_nidulans_FGSC_A4:2790295,2791327)
  Species: Aspergillus nidulans
  Insert size (bp): 1033
Terms and licenses: Academic/Nonprofit Terms; Industry Terms: Not Available to Industry
Depositor comments: To be linerised with NotI for homologous recombination in Aspergillus nidulans nkuA deficient strains, selecting with glufosinate/Basta. It can also be used for random genome integration in other fungal strains.
How to cite: pCRI001-pGEM-LS-Bar-PgpdA-dLbCas12a-VPR-Ttrpc-LS was a gift from Yit Heng Chooi (Addgene plasmid # 140193 ; http://n2t.net/addgene:140193 ; RRID:Addgene_140193)
