[The description below was written by a language model from this plasmid's Addgene catalogue record and pLannotate feature annotations shown in this document.]
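Description:
pCRI001-pGEM-LS-Bar-PgpdA-dLbCas12a-VPR-Ttrpc-LS is an integrative vector for filamentous fungi, built on a pGEM backbone and about 12.5 kb in total. In E. coli it is maintained as a high-copy plasmid through the ColE1/pUC-type origin and selected with ampicillin (AmpR). The backbone also retains typical pGEM elements: an f1 origin, T7 and SP6 promoters, and lac promoter/lacZα remnants. It carries no fungal replication origin, so it persists in the fungal host only by insertion into the chromosome.

The main payload is a CRISPR activation effector. This is LbCas12a (LbCpf1) from Lachnospiraceae bacterium carrying the D832A mutation that abolishes DNase activity, followed by a nucleoplasmin NLS, a 3xHA tag and the tripartite VPR activator (VP64-p65-Rta). The annotation detects the p65/RELA and Rta portions but does not call VP64 separately. Expression is driven by the constitutive Aspergillus nidulans gpdA promoter and terminated by the trpC terminator. Placed divergently upstream is the Streptomyces hygroscopicus bar gene under the trpC promoter, which encodes phosphinothricin acetyltransferase and confers glufosinate (Basta) resistance for fungal selection.

Two homology arms of roughly 1 kb from A. nidulans chromosome IV flank both cassettes. They are not annotated in the feature table and probably correspond to the unannotated stretches on either side of the payload. A short hit to a hornet peptide in that region is almost certainly spurious. According to the depositor, the plasmid is linearised with NotI for homologous recombination in nkuA-deficient A. nidulans strains, and it can also be used for random integration in other fungi. The resulting strains express dLbCas12a-VPR, which is directed by separately supplied crRNAs to activate target genes such as silent biosynthetic gene clusters.
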