Features (pLannotate 1.2.2; 24 found; start..end, strand, type, name):
      4..552     -  CDS            bar: PAT_STRHY - Experimental evidence at protein level: Swiss-Prot protein existence level 1. Inactivates phosphinothricin (PPT) by transfer of an acetyl group from acetyl CoA. Can also acetylate demethylphosphinothricin but not PTT or glutamate. This enzyme is an effector of phosphinothricin tripeptide (PTT or bialaphos) resistance. From Streptomyces hygroscopicus. Introduced by genetic manipulation and expressed in glufosinate-tolerant maize by Dekalb Genetics.
    575..934     -  promoter       trpC promoter: promoter for Aspergillus nidulans trpC
    940..1623    +  promoter       gpdA promoter (fragment): gpdA; promoter from the Aspergillus nidulans glyceraldehyde-3-phosphate dehydrogenase gene (Punt et al., 1990)
   1665..5348    +  CDS            LbCpf1: CRISPR-associated protein from Lachnospiraceae bacterium ND2006 (Zetsche et al., 2015)
   5349..5396    +  CDS            nucleoplasmin NLS: bipartite nuclear localization signal from nucleoplasmin
   5403..5483    +  CDS            3xHA: three tandem HA epitope tags
   5736..6515    +  CDS            RELA (fragment): TF65_HUMAN - Also known as NFKB3. Experimental evidence at protein level: Swiss-Prot protein existence level 1. NF-kappa-B is a pleiotropic transcription factor present in almost all cell types and is the endpoint of a series of signal transduction events that are initiated by a vast array of stimuli related to many biological processes such as inflammation, immunity, differentiation, cell growth, tumorigenesis and apoptosis. NF-kappa-B is a homo- or heterodimeric complex formed by the Rel-like domain- containing proteins RELA/p65, RELB, NFKB1/p105, NFKB1/p50, REL and NFKB2/p52. The heterodime
   6534..7103    +  CDS            Rta AD: transcriptional activation domain from the human herpesvirus 4 (Epstein-Barr virus) replication and transcription activator Rta/BRLF1 (Hardwick et al., 1992; Chavez et al., 2015)
   7123..7142    +  misc_feature   MCS (fragment): pBluescript multiple cloning site
   7170..7402    +  terminator     trpC terminator (fragment): trpC; transcription terminator from the Aspergillus nidulans trpC gene (Punt et al., 1987)
   8529..8547    -  promoter       T7 promoter: promoter for bacteriophage T7 RNA polymerase
   8550..8707    +  CDS            lacZα (fragment): LacZα fragment of β-galactosidase; lacZ fragment
   8711..9139    +  rep_origin     f1 ori (sequence partly withheld): f1 bacteriophage origin of replication; arrow indicates direction of (+) strand synthesis
   9167..9217    -  misc_feature   bom (fragment): basis of mobility region from pBR322
   9244..9348    +  promoter       AmpR promoter: bla
   9349..10209   +  CDS            AmpR: β-lactamase; bla; confers resistance to ampicillin, carbenicillin, and related antibiotics
  10380..10968   +  rep_origin     ori: high-copy-number ColE1/pMB1/pBR322/pUC origin of replication
  11151..11243   +  CDS            lacI (fragment): lac repressor; lacI; The lac repressor binds to the lac operator to inhibit transcription in E. coli. This inhibition can be relieved by adding lactose or isopropyl-β-D-thiogalactopyranoside (IPTG).
  11256..11277   +  protein_bind   CAP binding site: CAP binding activates transcription in the presence of cAMP. E. coli catabolite activator protein
  11292..11322   +  promoter       lac promoter: promoter for the E. coli lac operon
  11326..11348   +  protein_bind   lac operator (fragment): The lac repressor binds to the lac operator to inhibit transcription in E. coli. This inhibition can be relieved by adding lactose or isopropyl-β-D-thiogalactopyranoside (IPTG). lac repressor encoded by lacI
  11388..11406   +  promoter       SP6 promoter: promoter for bacteriophage SP6 RNA polymerase
  11418..11531   +  CDS            VESPI_VESMG (fragment): Experimental evidence at protein level: Swiss-Prot protein existence level 1. Shows contractile activity on isolated ileum smooth muscle. From Vespa magnifica (Hornet).
  12534..12556   -  promoter       AmpR promoter (fragment): bla
>Addgene plasmid #140193 | pCRI001-pGEM-LS-Bar-PgpdA-dLbCas12a-VPR-Ttrpc-LS | addgene full sequence | sequence record 309648 | Addgene NGS Result
CTAAATCTCGGTGACGGGCAGGACCGGACGGGGCGGTACCGGCAGGCTGAAGTCCAGCTGCCAGAAACCC
ACGTCATGCCAGTTCCCGTGCTTGAAGCCGGCCGCCCGCAGCATGCCGCGGGGGGCATATCCGAGCGCCT
CGTGCATGCGCACGCTCGGGTCGTTGGGCAGCCCGATGACAGCGACCACGCTCTTGAAGCCCTGTGCCTC
CAGGGACTTCAGCAGGTGGGTGTAGAGCGTGGAGCCCAGTCCCGTCCGCTGGTGGCGGGGGGAGACGTAC
ACGGTCGACTCGGCCGTCCAGTCGTAGGCGTTGCGTGCCTTCCAGGGGCCCGCGTAGGCGATGCCGGCGA
CCTCGCCGTCCACCTCGGCGACGAGCCAGGGATAGCGCTCCCGCAGACGGACGAGGTCGTCCGTCCACTC
CTGCGGTTCCTGCGGCTCGGTACGGAAGTTGACCGTGCTTGTCTCGATGTAGTGGTTGACGATGGTGCAG
ACCGCCGGCATGTCCGCCTCGGTGGCACGGCGGATGTCGGCCGGGCGTCGTTCTGGGCTCATGGTTACTT
CCTAATCGAAGCTTTGCTTGGGTAGAATAGGTAAGTCAGATTGAATCTGAAATAAAGGGAGGAAGGGCGA
ACTTAAGAAGGTATGACCGGGTCGTTCACTTACCTTGCTTGACAAACGCACCAAGTTATCGTGCACCAAG
CAGCAGATGATAATAATGTCCTCGTTCCTGTCTGCTAATAAGAGTCACACTTCGAGCGCCGCCGCTACTG
CTACAAGTGGGGCTGATCTGACCAGTTGCCTAAATGAACCATCTTGTCAAACGACACAAATTTTGTGCTC
ACCGCCTGGACGACTAAACCAAAATAGGCATTCATTGTTGACCTCCACTAGCTCCAGCCAAGCCCAAAAA
GTGCTCCTTCAATATCATCTTCTGTCGACCATGCGGAGAGACGGACGGACGCAGAGAGAAGGGCTGAGTA
ATAAGCGCCACTGCGCCAGACAGCTCTGGCGGCTCTGAGGTGCAGTGGATGATTATTAATCCGGGACCGG
CCGCCCCTCCGCCCCGAAGTGGAAAGGCTGGTGTGCCCCTCGTTGACCAAGAATCTATTGCATCATCGGA
GAATATGGAGCTTCATCGAATCACCGGCAGTAAGCGAAGGAGAATGTGAAGCCAGGGGTGTATAGCCGTC
GGCGAAATAGCATGCCATTAACCTAGGTACAGAAGTCCAATTGCTTCCGATCTGGTAAAAGATTCACGAG
ATAGTACCTTCTCCGAAGTAGGTAGAGCGAGTACCCGGCGCGTAAGCTCCCTAATTGGCCCATCCGGCAT
CTGTAGGGCGTCCAAATATCGTGCCTCTCCTGCTTTGCCCGGTGTATGAAACCGGAAAGGCCGCTCAGGA
GCTGGCCAGCGGCGCAGACCGGGAACACAAGCTGGCAGTCGACCCATCCGGTGCTCTGCACTCGACCTGC
TGAGGTCCCTCAGTCCCTGGTAGGCAGCTTTGCCCCGTCTGTCCGCCCGGTGTGTCGGCGGGGTTGACAA
GGTCGTTGCGTCAGTCCAACATTTGTTGCCATATTTTCCTGCTCTCCCCACCAGCTGCTCTTTTCTTTTC
TCTTTCTTTTCCCATCTTCAGTATATTCATCTTCCCATCCAAGAACCTTTAATCATGAGCAAGCTGGAGA
AGTTTACAAACTGCTACTCCCTGTCTAAGACCCTGAGGTTCAAGGCCATCCCTGTGGGCAAGACCCAGGA
GAACATCGACAATAAGCGGCTGCTGGTGGAGGACGAGAAGAGAGCCGAGGATTATAAGGGCGTGAAGAAG
CTGCTGGATCGCTACTATCTGTCTTTTATCAACGACGTGCTGCACAGCATCAAGCTGAAGAATCTGAACA
ATTACATCAGCCTGTTCCGGAAGAAAACCAGAACCGAGAAGGAGAATAAGGAGCTGGAGAACCTGGAGAT
CAATCTGCGGAAGGAGATCGCCAAGGCCTTCAAGGGCAACGAGGGCTACAAGTCCCTGTTTAAGAAGGAT
ATCATCGAGACAATCCTGCCAGAGTTCCTGGACGATAAGGACGAGATCGCCCTGGTGAACAGCTTCAATG
GCTTTACCACAGCCTTCACCGGCTTCTTTGATAACAGAGAGAATATGTTTTCCGAGGAGGCCAAGAGCAC
ATCCATCGCCTTCAGGTGTATCAACGAGAATCTGACCCGCTACATCTCTAATATGGACATCTTCGAGAAG
GTGGACGCCATCTTTGATAAGCACGAGGTGCAGGAGATCAAGGAGAAGATCCTGAACAGCGACTATGATG
TGGAGGATTTCTTTGAGGGCGAGTTCTTTAACTTTGTGCTGACACAGGAGGGCATCGACGTGTATAACGC
CATCATCGGCGGCTTCGTGACCGAGAGCGGCGAGAAGATCAAGGGCCTGAACGAGTACATCAACCTGTAT
AATCAGAAAACCAAGCAGAAGCTGCCTAAGTTTAAGCCACTGTATAAGCAGGTGCTGAGCGATCGGGAGT
CTCTGAGCTTCTACGGCGAGGGCTATACATCCGATGAGGAGGTGCTGGAGGTGTTTAGAAACACCCTGAA
CAAGAACAGCGAGATCTTCAGCTCCATCAAGAAGCTGGAGAAGCTGTTCAAGAATTTTGACGAGTACTCT
AGCGCCGGCATCTTTGTGAAGAACGGCCCCGCCATCAGCACAATCTCCAAGGATATCTTCGGCGAGTGGA
ACGTGATCCGGGACAAGTGGAATGCCGAGTATGACGATATCCACCTGAAGAAGAAGGCCGTGGTGACCGA
GAAGTACGAGGACGATCGGAGAAAGTCCTTCAAGAAGATCGGCTCCTTTTCTCTGGAGCAGCTGCAGGAG
TACGCCGACGCCGATCTGTCTGTGGTGGAGAAGCTGAAGGAGATCATCATCCAGAAGGTGGATGAGATCT
ACAAGGTGTATGGCTCCTCTGAGAAGCTGTTCGACGCCGATTTTGTGCTGGAGAAGAGCCTGAAGAAGAA
CGACGCCGTGGTGGCCATCATGAAGGACCTGCTGGATTCTGTGAAGAGCTTCGAGAATTACATCAAGGCC
TTCTTTGGCGAGGGCAAGGAGACAAACAGGGACGAGTCCTTCTATGGCGATTTTGTGCTGGCCTACGACA
TCCTGCTGAAGGTGGACCACATCTACGATGCCATCCGCAATTATGTGACCCAGAAGCCCTACTCTAAGGA
TAAGTTCAAGCTGTATTTTCAGAACCCTCAGTTCATGGGCGGCTGGGACAAGGATAAGGAGACAGACTAT
CGGGCCACCATCCTGAGATACGGCTCCAAGTACTATCTGGCCATCATGGATAAGAAGTACGCCAAGTGCC
TGCAGAAGATCGACAAGGACGATGTGAACGGCAATTACGAGAAGATCAACTATAAGCTGCTGCCCGGCCC
TAATAAGATGCTGCCAAAGGTGTTCTTTTCTAAGAAGTGGATGGCCTACTATAACCCCAGCGAGGACATC
CAGAAGATCTACAAGAATGGCACATTCAAGAAGGGCGATATGTTTAACCTGAATGACTGTCACAAGCTGA
TCGACTTCTTTAAGGATAGCATCTCCCGGTATCCAAAGTGGTCCAATGCCTACGATTTCAACTTTTCTGA
GACAGAGAAGTATAAGGACATCGCCGGCTTTTACAGAGAGGTGGAGGAGCAGGGCTATAAGGTGAGCTTC
GAGTCTGCCAGCAAGAAGGAGGTGGATAAGCTGGTGGAGGAGGGCAAGCTGTATATGTTCCAGATCTATA
ACAAGGACTTTTCCGATAAGTCTCACGGCACACCCAATCTGCACACCATGTACTTCAAGCTGCTGTTTGA
CGAGAACAATCACGGACAGATCAGGCTGAGCGGAGGAGCAGAGCTGTTCATGAGGCGCGCCTCCCTGAAG
AAGGAGGAGCTGGTGGTGCACCCAGCCAACTCCCCTATCGCCAACAAGAATCCAGATAATCCCAAGAAAA
CCACAACCCTGTCCTACGACGTGTATAAGGATAAGAGGTTTTCTGAGGACCAGTACGAGCTGCACATCCC
AATCGCCATCAATAAGTGCCCCAAGAACATCTTCAAGATCAATACAGAGGTGCGCGTGCTGCTGAAGCAC
GACGATAACCCCTATGTGATCGGCATCGCTCGAGGCGAGCGCAATCTGCTGTATATCGTGGTGGTGGACG
GCAAGGGCAACATCGTGGAGCAGTATTCCCTGAACGAGATCATCAACAACTTCAACGGCATCAGGATCAA
GACAGATTACCACTCTCTGCTGGACAAGAAGGAGAAGGAGAGGTTCGAGGCCCGCCAGAACTGGACCTCC
ATCGAGAATATCAAGGAGCTGAAGGCCGGCTATATCTCTCAGGTGGTGCACAAGATCTGCGAGCTGGTGG
AGAAGTACGATGCCGTGATCGCCCTGGAGGACCTGAACTCTGGCTTTAAGAATAGCCGCGTGAAGGTGGA
GAAGCAGGTGTATCAGAAGTTCGAGAAGATGCTGATCGATAAGCTGAACTACATGGTGGACAAGAAGTCT
AATCCTTGTGCAACAGGCGGCGCCCTGAAGGGCTATCAGATCACCAATAAGTTCGAGAGCTTTAAGTCCA
TGTCTACCCAGAACGGCTTCATCTTTTACATCCCTGCCTGGCTGACATCCAAGATCGATCCATCTACCGG
CTTTGTGAACCTGCTGAAAACCAAGTATACCAGCATCGCCGATTCCAAGAAGTTCATCAGCTCCTTTGAC
AGGATCATGTACGTGCCCGAGGAGGATCTGTTCGAGTTTGCCCTGGACTATAAGAACTTCTCTCGCACAG
ACGCCGATTACATCAAGAAGTGGAAGCTGTACTCCTACGGCAACCGGATCAGAATCTTCCGGAATCCTAA
GAAGAACAACGTGTTCGACTGGGAGGAGGTGTGCCTGACCAGCGCCTATAAGGAGCTGTTCAACAAGTAC
GGCATCAATTATCAGCAGGGCGATATCAGAGCCCTGCTGTGCGAGCAGTCCGACAAGGCCTTCTACTCTA
GCTTTATGGCCCTGATGAGCCTGATGCTGCAGATGCGGAACAGCATCACAGGCCGCACCGACGTGGATTT
TCTGATCAGCCCTGTGAAGAACTCCGACGGCATCTTCTACGATAGCCGGAACTATGAGGCCCAGGAGAAT
GCCATCCTGCCAAAGAACGCCGACGCCAATGGCGCCTATAACATCGCCAGAAAGGTGCTGTGGGCCATCG
GCCAGTTCAAGAAGGCCGAGGACGAGAAGCTGGATAAGGTGAAGATCGCCATCTCTAACAAGGAGTGGCT
GGAGTACGCCCAGACCAGCGTGAAGCACAAAAGGCCGGCGGCCACGAAAAAGGCCGGCCAGGCAAAAAAG
AAAAAGGGATCCTACCCATACGATGTTCCAGATTACGCTTATCCCTACGACGTGCCTGATTATGCATACC
CATATGATGTCCCCGACTATGCCGCTGACCCCAAGAAGAAGAGGAAGGTGGAGGCCAGCGGTTCCGGACG
GGCTGACGCATTGGACGATTTTGATCTGGATATGCTGGGAAGTGACGCCCTCGATGATTTTGACCTTGAC
ATGCTTGGTTCGGATGCCCTTGATGACTTTGACCTCGACATGCTCGGCAGTGACGCCCTTGATGATTTCG
ACCTGGACATGCTGATTAACTCTAGAAGTTCCGGATCTCCGAAAAAGAAACGCAAAGTTGGTAGCCAGTA
CCTGCCCGACACCGACGACCGGCACCGGATCGAGGAAAAGCGGAAGCGGACCTACGAGACATTCAAGAGC
ATCATGAAGAAGTCCCCCTTCAGCGGCCCCACCGACCCTAGACCTCCACCTAGAAGAATCGCCGTGCCCA
GCAGATCCAGCGCCAGCGTGCCAAAACCTGCCCCCCAGCCTTACCCCTTCACCAGCAGCCTGAGCACCAT
CAACTACGACGAGTTCCCTACCATGGTGTTCCCCAGCGGCCAGATCTCTCAGGCCTCTGCTCTGGCTCCA
GCCCCTCCTCAGGTGCTGCCTCAGGCTCCTGCTCCTGCACCAGCTCCAGCCATGGTGTCTGCACTGGCTC
AGGCACCAGCACCCGTGCCTGTGCTGGCTCCTGGACCTCCACAGGCTGTGGCTCCACCAGCCCCTAAACC
TACACAGGCCGGCGAGGGCACACTGTCTGAAGCTCTGCTGCAGCTGCAGTTCGACGACGAGGATCTGGGA
GCCCTGCTGGGAAACAGCACCGATCCTGCCGTGTTCACCGACCTGGCCAGCGTGGACAACAGCGAGTTCC
AGCAGCTGCTGAACCAGGGCATCCCTGTGGCCCCTCACACCACCGAGCCCATGCTGATGGAATACCCCGA
GGCCATCACCCGGCTCGTGACAGGCGCTCAGAGGCCTCCTGATCCAGCTCCTGCCCCTCTGGGAGCACCA
GGCCTGCCTAATGGACTGCTGTCTGGCGACGAGGACTTCAGCTCTATCGCCGACATGGACTTCTCCGCAC
TGCTGGGTAGCGGATCGGGATCTCGGGATTCCAGGGAAGGGATGTTTTTGCCGAAGCCTGAGGCCGGCTC
CGCTATTAGTGACGTGTTTGAGGGCCGCGAGGTGTGCCAGCCAAAACGAATCCGGCCATTTCATCCTCCA
GGAAGTCCATGGGCCAACCGCCCACTCCCCGCCAGCCTCGCACCAACACCAACCGGTCCAGTACATGAGC
CAGTCGGGTCACTGACCCCGGCACCAGTCCCTCAGCCACTGGATCCAGCGCCCGCAGTGACTCCCGAGGC
CAGTCACCTGTTGGAGGATCCCGATGAAGAGACGAGCCAGGCTGTCAAAGCCCTTCGGGAGATGGCCGAT
ACTGTGATTCCCCAGAAGGAAGAGGCTGCAATCTGTGGCCAAATGGACCTTTCCCATCCGCCCCCAAGGG
GCCATCTGGATGAGCTGACAACCACACTTGAGTCCATGACCGAGGATCTGAACCTGGACTCACCCCTGAC
CCCGGAATTGAACGAGATTCTGGATACCTTCCTGAACGACGAGTGCCTCTTGCATGCCATGCATATCAGC
ACAGGACTGTCCATCTTCGACACATCTCTGTTTTAGTGGGCGACGACGACGTTCGAGGGGGGGCCCGGTA
CCGCCCCGTCCGGTCCTGCCCGTCACCGAGATCCACTTAACGTTACTGAAATCATCAAACAGCTTGACGA
ATCTGGATATAAGATCGTTGGTGTCGATGTCAGCTCCGGAGTTGAGACAAATGGTGTTCAGGATCTCGAT
AAGATACGTTCATTTGTCCAAGCAGCAAAGAGTGCCTTCTAGTGATTTAATAGCTCCATGTCAACAAGAA
TAAAACGCGTTTCGGGTTTACCTCTTCCAGATACAGCTCATCTGCAATGCATGGACGTAAACTCCTCTTC
AGACCAAAGGTTGGGTCGTCGGTAGGGGAATATCCTTGGTTGGGGCCCTGGTCATAAATGCCGTATTACC
GCAGTCAGATGTTGGGCTGTCAGTGGGCTAGAAGCAGGGATGCTCTGGTCCCAGTCCCAGGTATAACCAG
CTTTCTTAGTGTATATATCGAAAGCAGCAGCTATCTTACGCCTTGTCTGGGTTTGGCTGGCTTAGTTCAC
AATGTCCTCAACTCATCTGGTGACTACGTATTGTTCTCACTTTGGAGGCGGTTCATCGCACGTAAGAGCC
TTTGGATCGAAAGTCAATTCGCAAATCAGCCAAAATAAGCATCACGCTAACAACCGGCCAGTGAATGCTC
CTGGGCAATGACGAGCTCATATAAGACCGGTAGTCCATTTCAGTCCAATGACGAGTCATCGCAATACTTG
ACCCGCACATCCACATTTCACAAGGATGTAAGGGAGCCCTAAGATAGTCACCGAACGGGCTAGTTGCTGT
GAGGATCCTGGTGAAGTTCAAGTTAATGACATAGGAAAATCATCTTTATTCCAGGGAGAAGAATAGGCCA
ATCGTTTACCCTTTGCTCGTTCTTTCTGATGGCCTGTCTATCTACCAAAAAGTTTGTCTAGGATATAATC
TAGGCAAATGAAGCAAGAATCAATACCATCCTTTCTGCCCTATGGTGTAGACTTAGAAAGTGGATGCACT
GTCTGCCACAGTTATGCCTTGGTCAGGCGCTGTGACGTAATGGCTCGCAGCCACAATTTTGAATCGACAG
CCAATTCCAGTTCAAGCCCCGATACCCTGTTTATGTTTACCAAGACAAGCATCTATTATCAGATACTACC
AGGAAATTCTAAGAGCGCGACCGGCCCCTGATCGGAGGTTGGTTGTGTGTTTTTGCTGAACTGGGGGACT
CGCACACCAACCGGACGAATTCTGCACACTGATACCACACTCGCTTCATGCAAGTTTCAAGCCATCCCTT
AACGCGTCAGTGCATACAAATGAGTGTCTATCGACCCATTAACGCGCTGTCCAATGCTGGGCGACGACGA
CGTGAATTCCCGCGGCCGCCATGGCGGCCGGGAGCATGCGACGTCGGGCCCAATTCGCCCTATAGTGAGT
CGTATTACAATTCACTGGCCGTCGTTTTACAACGTCGTGACTGGGAAAACCCTGGCGTTACCCAACTTAA
TCGCCTTGCAGCACATCCCCCTTTCGCCAGCTGGCGTAATAGCGAAGAGGCCCGCACCGATCGCCCTTCC
CAACAGTTGCGCAGCCTGAATGGCGAATGG
[124 nt withheld, positions 8711-8834]
C
[91 nt withheld, positions 8836-8926]
A
[49 nt withheld, positions 8928-8976]
CCTTTGACGTTGGAGTCCACGTTCTTT
[37 nt withheld, positions 9004-9040]
ACCCTATCTCGGTCTATTCTTTTGATTTATAAGGGATTTTGCCGATTTCGGCCTATTGGTTAAAAAATGA
GCTGATTTAACAAAAATTTAACGCGAATTTTAACAAAATATTAACGCTTACAATTTCCTGATGCGGTATT
TTCTCCTTACGCATCTGTGCGGTATTTCACACCGCATCAGGTGGCACTTTTCGGGGAAATGTGCGCGGAA
CCCCTATTTGTTTATTTTTCTAAATACATTCAAATATGTATCCGCTCATGAGACAATAACCCTGATAAAT
GCTTCAATAATATTGAAAAAGGAAGAGTATGAGTATTCAACATTTCCGTGTCGCCCTTATTCCCTTTTTT
GCGGCATTTTGCCTTCCTGTTTTTGCTCACCCAGAAACGCTGGTGAAAGTAAAAGATGCTGAAGATCAGT
TGGGTGCACGAGTGGGTTACATCGAACTGGATCTCAACAGCGGTAAGATCCTTGAGAGTTTTCGCCCCGA
AGAACGTTTTCCAATGATGAGCACTTTTAAAGTTCTGCTATGTGGCGCGGTATTATCCCGTATTGACGCC
GGGCAAGAGCAACTCGGTCGCCGCATACACTATTCTCAGAATGACTTGGTTGAGTACTCACCAGTCACAG
AAAAGCATCTTACGGATGGCATGACAGTAAGAGAATTATGCAGTGCTGCCATAACCATGAGTGATAACAC
TGCGGCCAACTTACTTCTGACAACGATCGGAGGACCGAAGGAGCTAACCGCTTTTTTGCACAACATGGGG
GATCATGTAACTCGCCTTGATCGTTGGGAACCGGAGCTGAATGAAGCCATACCAAACGACGAGCGTGACA
CCACGATGCCTGTAGCAATGGCAACAACGTTGCGCAAACTATTAACTGGCGAACTACTTACTCTAGCTTC
CCGGCAACAATTAATAGACTGGATGGAGGCGGATAAAGTTGCAGGACCACTTCTGCGCTCGGCCCTTCCG
GCTGGCTGGTTTATTGCTGATAAATCTGGAGCCGGTGAGCGTGGGTCTCGCGGTATCATTGCAGCACTGG
GGCCAGATGGTAAGCCCTCCCGTATCGTAGTTATCTACACGACGGGGAGTCAGGCAACTATGGATGAACG
AAATAGACAGATCGCTGAGATAGGTGCCTCACTGATTAAGCATTGGTAACTGTCAGACCAAGTTTACTCA
TATATACTTTAGATTGATTTAAAACTTCATTTTTAATTTAAAAGGATCTAGGTGAAGATCCTTTTTGATA
ATCTCATGACCAAAATCCCTTAACGTGAGTTTTCGTTCCACTGAGCGTCAGACCCCGTAGAAAAGATCAA
AGGATCTTCTTGAGATCCTTTTTTTCTGCGCGTAATCTGCTGCTTGCAAACAAAAAAACCACCGCTACCA
GCGGTGGTTTGTTTGCCGGATCAAGAGCTACCAACTCTTTTTCCGAAGGTAACTGGCTTCAGCAGAGCGC
AGATACCAAATACTGTTCTTCTAGTGTAGCCGTAGTTAGGCCACCACTTCAAGAACTCTGTAGCACCGCC
TACATACCTCGCTCTGCTAATCCTGTTACCAGTGGCTGCTGCCAGTGGCGATAAGTCGTGTCTTACCGGG
TTGGACTCAAGACGATAGTTACCGGATAAGGCGCAGCGGTCGGGCTGAACGGGGGGTTCGTGCACACAGC
CCAGCTTGGAGCGAACGACCTACACCGAACTGAGATACCTACAGCGTGAGCTATGAGAAAGCGCCACGCT
TCCCGAAGGGAGAAAGGCGGACAGGTATCCGGTAAGCGGCAGGGTCGGAACAGGAGAGCGCACGAGGGAG
CTTCCAGGGGGAAACGCCTGGTATCTTTATAGTCCTGTCGGGTTTCGCCACCTCTGACTTGAGCGTCGAT
TTTTGTGATGCTCGTCAGGGGGGCGGAGCCTATGGAAAAACGCCAGCAACGCGGCCTTTTTACGGTTCCT
GGCCTTTTGCTGGCCTTTTGCTCACATGTTCTTTCCTGCGTTATCCCCTGATTCTGTGGATAACCGTATT
ACCGCCTTTGAGTGAGCTGATACCGCTCGCCGCAGCCGAACGACCGAGCGCAGCGAGTCAGTGAGCGAGG
AAGCGGAAGAGCGCCCAATACGCAAACCGCCTCTCCCCGCGCGTTGGCCGATTCATTAATGCAGCTGGCA
CGACAGGTTTCCCGACTGGAAAGCGGGCAGTGAGCGCAACGCAATTAATGTGAGTTAGCTCACTCATTAG
GCACCCCAGGCTTTACACTTTATGCTTCCGGCTCGTATGTTGTGTGGAATTGTGAGCGGATAACAATTTC
ACACAGGAAACAGCTATGACCATGATTACGCCAAGCTATTTAGGTGACACTATAGAATACTCAAGCTATG
CATCCAACGCGTTGGGAGCTCTCCCATATGGTCGACCTGCAGGCGGCCGCGAATTCCTCGTCGTGTCGCC
CAAGTGAGGTAATGATTAGGATTGCTGGAAAGTTACATAGATATAATTATATATCTCTGCAATCTTATGT
TGCAATGGTTTGGTGTCTGCCTCTGCCAGCGAGGCATTTACGTTGTCCATGACCGTATTAAATATAATAC
AGCGCGCCTAGCATGACTTTTGATACTTTAAGGATCTCTTTTAATGTCTTCCTGCTGTTGCCTTTTTCTG
GCCTATGCCCAGAATGCGAAACCGTCGGCAAATAGATGAAACTAGCTAAGTGATTGGTCATGTCACTGTT
AATGTTTAGAAAATGGTATTGTACCTGGCATCTCATCAGCCTGTTAACCAGGTAAGGATACCGATAATAT
GAGAAGGTATTAATAGGACAAGCATAGTTAGACTAATGCAACGCCAAATCTTGGGTATCCTGTAAGAGAC
GTTTTCGGGCAAGCATCTCTCAGCACTTTGATCAGATCCCATTCTCGACCTGCCTGGATCGCACCGATAA
AACTGGCTTGCGGTTATAGATGCTCTAGTCAAACCATATAGTCCTAAATATACCTGTTGAAATATAACAT
AACAACGAAAAATGCCATGACAGAGCGTATCTAGAAAGGTATATACCGTCATAATACAGTCAACAGTCGC
GGATGCAGGTTCCGCGTACTACTTACTACCACAGCAAACCAATGCCTTCATTGCATACCGAGCCTGAACC
ATTTTATAACGGACAGGAGCAGTAACGCGCCGGAACAGGCTTGGCCAAGAGACGCAGGAACTCATTGAGA
AGCCCAAGTTCTCCTAGTTTGGTCAGACAGTGTCCTGGCACAGCACGATTAATTCCCCACTTACAAACGA
TAGTCTCGGTATTTCAGACGTATATGGATTAGTTATTTTTTGTTTGATTTTCATGGTCCAGTAAATAGCG
ATGAACGTTGTCTGAGTTCTACAAAAAGTGCAGTTCACGATCAGCAACGGCAAACGACGCAATGCTTCGA
GGTCCTGTATTGGGTACGTGTCATCGTAGCTTACTAAATGACAGCAGGTAGATCAAGGTGGGACAGGGTT
ATTGTCTCATGAGCGG
